Addgene plasmid #211713: pFBMBD3-C-GFP (pc1566)
Purpose: Expresses fl. MBD3 GFP tagged in insect cells
Depositing lab: Cristina Cardoso. Depositing organization: Technische Universitaet Darmstadt. Publication: Direct homo- and hetero-interactions of MeCP2 and MBD2. Becker A, Allmann L, Hofstatter M, Casa V, Weber P, Lehmkuhl A, Herce HD, Cardoso MC. PLoS One. 2013;8(1):e53730. doi: 10.1371/journal.pone.0053730. Epub 2013 Jan 15. PubMed 23335972.
Backbone
  Vector backbone: pFastBac1
  Backbone manufacturer: Invitrogen
  Backbone size w/o insert (bp): 4772
  Vector type: Insect Expression
  Selectable markers: Gentamicin
Growth in bacteria
  Bacterial resistance: Ampicillin, 100 μg/mL
  Growth temperature: 37°C
  Growth strain: DH5alpha
  Copy number: High Copy
Gene/Insert
  Gene/Insert name: MBD3 (alt name: Mus musculus methyl-CpG binding domain protein 3)
  Species: M. musculus (mouse)
  Insert size (bp): 6338
  Promoter: Polyhedrin Promoter
  Tag / fusion protein: GFP (C terminal on insert)
  Cloning method: Restriction Enzyme; 5′ cloning site SalI (not destroyed); 3′ cloning site NotI (not destroyed)
  Sequencing primers: 5′ AAATGATAACCATCTCGC; 3′ GGTGCAGATGAACTTCAG
Terms and licenses: Academic/Nonprofit Terms; Industry Terms: Not Available to Industry
How to cite: pFBMBD3-C-GFP (pc1566) was a gift from Cristina Cardoso (Addgene plasmid # 211713 ; http://n2t.net/addgene:211713 ; RRID:Addgene_211713)
