[The description below was written by a language model from this plasmid's Addgene catalogue record and pLannotate feature annotations shown in this document.]
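Description:
pFBMBD3-C-GFP (pc1566) is a baculovirus donor plasmid built on the Invitrogen pFastBac1 backbone for producing full-length mouse MBD3 (methyl-CpG binding domain protein 3) as a GFP fusion in insect cells. In E. coli it is maintained as a high-copy plasmid through a ColE1/pUC-type origin and selected with ampicillin via the β-lactamase gene. An f1 origin and a residual pBR322 bom fragment are also present.

The expression cassette lies between the Tn7R and Tn7L ends of a mini-Tn7 element. It is driven by the Autographa californica polyhedrin promoter, a very strong late baculoviral promoter. This is followed by the Mbd3 coding sequence, cloned between SalI and NotI sites, with EGFP immediately downstream as a C-terminal tag, and an SV40 polyadenylation signal terminates the transcript. A gentamicin acetyltransferase gene under a class 1 integron Pc promoter sits inside the same Tn7 arms. In the standard pFastBac workflow, the whole mini-Tn7 segment is transposed into a baculovirus shuttle genome (bacmid) in a suitable E. coli host. Gentamicin resistance marks the transposition event, and the recombinant bacmid is then used to generate virus that infects insect cells.

The catalogue lists an insert size of 6338 bp, which is close to the 6,319 nt full sequenced plasmid rather than the insert. The annotated Mbd3 and EGFP coding regions together span only about 1.6 kb. The construct serves to produce fluorescent, GFP-tagged MBD3 protein. The associated publication studied direct interactions among methyl-CpG binding proteins.
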