Features (pLannotate 1.2.2; 16 found; start..end, strand, type, name):
      1..17      +  CDS            lacZα (fragment): LacZα fragment of β-galactosidase; lacZ fragment
     22..476     +  rep_origin     f1 ori (sequence partly withheld): f1 bacteriophage origin of replication; arrow indicates direction of (+) strand synthesis
    502..606     +  promoter       AmpR promoter: bla
    607..1467    +  CDS            AmpR: β-lactamase; bla; confers resistance to ampicillin, carbenicillin, and related antibiotics
   1638..2226    +  rep_origin     ori: high-copy-number ColE1/pMB1/pBR322/pUC origin of replication
   2412..2463    -  misc_feature   bom (fragment): basis of mobility region from pBR322
   2531..2755    -  mobile_element Tn7R: mini-Tn7 element (right end of the Tn7 transposon) Tn7
   2822..3355    -  CDS            GmR: gentamycin acetyltransferase; aacC1; confers resistance to gentamycin
   3525..3553    -  promoter       Pc promoter: intI1 (promoter lies within the coding sequence); class 1 integron promoter
   3531..3878    -  CDS            YPR2_ECOLX (fragment): Protein predicted: Swiss-Prot protein existence level 4. From Escherichia coli.
   3905..3996    +  promoter       polyhedrin promoter: polh from Autographa californica; promoter for the baculovirus polyhedrin gene
   4080..4934    +  CDS            Mbd3: MBD3_MOUSE - Experimental evidence at protein level: Swiss-Prot protein existence level 1. Acts as transcriptional repressor and plays a role in gene silencing. Does not bind DNA by itself. Binds to DNA with a preference for sites containing methylated CpG dinucleotides (in vitro). Binds to a lesser degree DNA containing unmethylated CpG dinucleotides (By similarity). Recruits histone deacetylases and DNA methyltransferases. From Mus musculus (Mouse).
   4947..5666    +  CDS            EGFP: the original enhanced GFP (Yang et al., 1996) mammalian codon-optimized
   5723..5806    +  CDS            large T antigen (fragment): large T antigen from SV40 (simian virus 40)
   5829..5963    +  polyA_signal   SV40 poly(A) signal: SV40 polyadenylation signal
   5992..6157    -  mobile_element Tn7L: mini-Tn7 element (left end of the Tn7 transposon) Tn7
>Addgene plasmid #211713 | pFBMBD3-C-GFP (pc1566) | addgene full sequence | sequence record 422502 | Addgene NGS Result
GCAGCCTGAATGGCGAATGGG
[124 nt withheld, positions 22-145]
C
[91 nt withheld, positions 147-237]
A
[49 nt withheld, positions 239-287]
CCTTTGACGTTGGAGTCCACGTTCTT
[37 nt withheld, positions 314-350]
ACCCTATCTCGGTCTATTCTTTTGATTTATAAGGGATTTTGCCGATTTCGGCCTATTGGTTAAAAAATGA
GCTGATTTAACAAAAATTTAACGCGAATTTTAACAAAATATTAACGCTTACAATTTAGGTGGCACTTTTC
GGGGAAATGTGCGCGGAACCCCTATTTGTTTATTTTTCTAAATACATTCAAATATGTATCCGCTCATGAG
ACAATAACCCTGATAAATGCTTCAATAATATTGAAAAAGGAAGAGTATGAGTATTCAACATTTCCGTGTC
GCCCTTATTCCCTTTTTTGCGGCATTTTGCCTTCCTGTTTTTGCTCACCCAGAAACGCTGGTGAAAGTAA
AAGATGCTGAAGATCAGTTGGGTGCACGAGTGGGTTACATCGAACTGGATCTCAACAGCGGTAAGATCCT
TGAGAGTTTTCGCCCCGAAGAACGTTTTCCAATGATGAGCACTTTTAAAGTTCTGCTATGTGGCGCGGTA
TTATCCCGTATTGACGCCGGGCAAGAGCAACTCGGTCGCCGCATACACTATTCTCAGAATGACTTGGTTG
AGTACTCACCAGTCACAGAAAAGCATCTTACGGATGGCATGACAGTAAGAGAATTATGCAGTGCTGCCAT
AACCATGAGTGATAACACTGCGGCCAACTTACTTCTGACAACGATCGGAGGACCGAAGGAGCTAACCGCT
TTTTTGCACAACATGGGGGATCATGTAACTCGCCTTGATCGTTGGGAACCGGAGCTGAATGAAGCCATAC
CAAACGACGAGCGTGACACCACGATGCCTGTAGCAATGGCAACAACGTTGCGCAAACTATTAACTGGCGA
ACTACTTACTCTAGCTTCCCGGCAACAATTAATAGACTGGATGGAGGCGGATAAAGTTGCAGGACCACTT
CTGCGCTCGGCCCTTCCGGCTGGCTGGTTTATTGCTGATAAATCTGGAGCCGGTGAGCGTGGGTCTCGCG
GTATCATTGCAGCACTGGGGCCAGATGGTAAGCCCTCCCGTATCGTAGTTATCTACACGACGGGGAGTCA
GGCAACTATGGATGAACGAAATAGACAGATCGCTGAGATAGGTGCCTCACTGATTAAGCATTGGTAACTG
TCAGACCAAGTTTACTCATATATACTTTAGATTGATTTAAAACTTCATTTTTAATTTAAAAGGATCTAGG
TGAAGATCCTTTTTGATAATCTCATGACCAAAATCCCTTAACGTGAGTTTTCGTTCCACTGAGCGTCAGA
CCCCGTAGAAAAGATCAAAGGATCTTCTTGAGATCCTTTTTTTCTGCGCGTAATCTGCTGCTTGCAAACA
AAAAAACCACCGCTACCAGCGGTGGTTTGTTTGCCGGATCAAGAGCTACCAACTCTTTTTCCGAAGGTAA
CTGGCTTCAGCAGAGCGCAGATACCAAATACTGTTCTTCTAGTGTAGCCGTAGTTAGGCCACCACTTCAA
GAACTCTGTAGCACCGCCTACATACCTCGCTCTGCTAATCCTGTTACCAGTGGCTGCTGCCAGTGGCGAT
AAGTCGTGTCTTACCGGGTTGGACTCAAGACGATAGTTACCGGATAAGGCGCAGCGGTCGGGCTGAACGG
GGGGTTCGTGCACACAGCCCAGCTTGGAGCGAACGACCTACACCGAACTGAGATACCTACAGCGTGAGCT
ATGAGAAAGCGCCACGCTTCCCGAAGGGAGAAAGGCGGACAGGTATCCGGTAAGCGGCAGGGTCGGAACA
GGAGAGCGCACGAGGGAGCTTCCAGGGGGAAACGCCTGGTATCTTTATAGTCCTGTCGGGTTTCGCCACC
TCTGACTTGAGCGTCGATTTTTGTGATGCTCGTCAGGGGGGCGGAGCCTATGGAAAAACGCCAGCAACGC
GGCCTTTTTACGGTTCCTGGCCTTTTGCTGGCCTTTTGCTCACATGTTCTTTCCTGCGTTATCCCCTGAT
TCTGTGGATAACCGTATTACCGCCTTTGAGTGAGCTGATACCGCTCGCCGCAGCCGAACGACCGAGCGCA
GCGAGTCAGTGAGCGAGGAAGCGGAAGAGCGCCTGATGCGGTATTTTCTCCTTACGCATCTGTGCGGTAT
TTCACACCGCATAGACCAGCCGCGTAACCTGGCAAAATCGGTTACGGTTGAGTAATAAATGGATGCCCTG
CGTAAGCGGGTGTGGGCGGACAATAAAGTCTTAAACTGAACAAAATAGATCTAAACTATGACAATAAAGT
CTTAAACTAGACAGAATAGTTGTAAACTGAAATCAGTCCAGTTATGCTGTGAAAAAGCATACTGGACTTT
TGTTATGGCTAAAGCAAACTCTTCATTTTCTGAAGTGCAAATTGCCCGTCGTATTAAAGAGGGGCGTGGC
CAAGGGCATGGTAAAGACTATATTCGCGGCGTTGTGACAATTTACCGAACAACTCCGCGGCCGGGAAGCC
GATCTCGGCTTGAACGAATTGTTAGGTGGCGGTACTTGGGTCGATATCAAAGTGCATCACTTCTTCCCGT
ATGCCCAACTTTGTATAGAGAGCCACTGCGGGATCGTCACCGTAATCTGCTTGCACGTAGATCACATAAG
CACCAAGCGCGTTGGCCTCATGCTTGAGGAGATTGATGAGCGCGGTGGCAATGCCCTGCCTCCGGTGCTC
GCCGGAGACTGCGAGATCATAGATATAGATCTCACTACGCGGCTGCTCAAACTTGGGCAGAACGTAAGCC
GCGAGAGCGCCAACAACCGCTTCTTGGTCGAAGGCAGCAAGCGCGATGAATGTCTTACTACGGAGCAAGT
TCCCGAGGTAATCGGAGTCCGGCTGATGTTGGGAGTAGGTGGCTACGTCTCCGAACTCACGACCGAAAAG
ATCAAGAGCAGCCCGCATGGATTTGACTTGGTCAGGGCCGAGCCTACATGTGCGAATGATGCCCATACTT
GAGCCACCTAACTTTGTTTTAGGGCGACTGCCCTGCTGCGTAACATCGTTGCTGCTCCATAACATCAAAC
ATCGACCCACGGCGTAACGCGCTTGCTGCTTGGATGCCCGAGGCATAGACTGTACAAAAAAACAGTCATA
ACAAGCCATGAAAACCGCCACTGCGCCGTTACCACCGCTGCGTTCGGTCAAGGTTCTGGACCAGTTGCGT
GAGCGCATACGCTACTTGCATTACAGTTTACGAACCGAACAGGCTTATGTCAACTGGGTTCGTGCCTTCA
TCCGTTTCCACGGTGTGCGTCACCCGGCAACCTTGGGCAGCAGCGAAGTCGAGGCATTTCTGTCCTGGCT
GGCGAACGAGCGCAAGGTTTCGGTCTCCACGCATCGTCAGGCATTGGCGGCCTTGCTGTTCTTCTACGGC
AAGGTGCTGTGCACGGATCTGCCCTGGCTTCAGGAGATCGGAAGACCTCGGCCGTCGCGGCGCTTGCCGG
TGGTGCTGACCCCGGATGAAGTGGTTCGCATCCTCGGTTTTCTGGAAGGCGAGCATCGTTTGTTCGCCCA
GGACTCTAGCTATAGTTCTAGTGGTTGGCTACGTATACTCCGGAATATTAATAGATCATGGAGATAATTA
AAATGATAACCATCTCGCAAATAAATAAGTATTTTACTGTTTTCGTAACAGTTTTGTAATAAAAAAACCT
ATAAATATTCCGGATTATTCATACCGTCCCACCATCGGGCGCGGATCCCGGTCCGAAGCGCGCGGAATTC
AAAGGCCTACGTCGACGCCATGGAGCGGAAGAGGTGGGAGTGCCCGGCGCTCCCGCAGGGCTGGGAAAGG
GAAGAAGTGCCCAGGAGGTCGGGGCTGTCGGCCGGCCACAGGGATGTCTTTTACTATAGCCCCAGCGGGA
AGAAGTTCCGCAGCAAGCCACAACTGGCACGTTACCTGGGCGGATCCATGGACCTCAGCACCTTCGACTT
CCGCACCGGAAAGATGTTGATGAACAAGATGAATAAGAGTCGCCAGCGTGTGCGCTATGATTCTTCCAAC
CAGGTCAAGGGCAAGCCTGACCTGAACACCGCGCTGCCTGTACGGCAGACTGCATCCATCTTCAAGCAAC
CGGTGACCAAGATCACCAACCACCCCAGCAACAAGGTCAAGAGCGACCCGCAGAAGGCAGTGGACCAGCC
GAGGCAGCTTTTCTGGGAGAAGAAGCTAAGTGGATTGAGTGCCTTTGACATTGCAGAAGAACTGGTCAGG
ACCATGGACTTGCCCAAGGGCCTGCAGGGAGTGGGCCCTGGCTGTACAGATGAGACGCTGCTGTCAGCCA
TTGCGAGTGCTCTACACACCAGCACCCTGCCCATTACAGGCCAGCTCTCTGCAGCCGTGGAGAAGAACCC
TGGTGTGTGGCTGAACACTGCACAGCCACTGTGCAAAGCCTTCATGGTGACAGATGACGACATCAGGAAG
CAGGAGGAGCTGGTACAGCAGGTACGGAAGCGCCTGGAGGAGGCACTGATGGCCGACATGCTAGCTCATG
TGGAGGAGCTTGCCCGAGACGGGGAGGCACCACTGGACAAGGCCTGTGCAGAGGAGGAAGAGGAGGAGGA
AGAGGAGGAGGAAGAGCCGGAGCCAGAGCGAGTGTGCGGCCGCGCCATGGTGAGCAAGGGCGAGGAGCTG
TTCACCGGGGTGGTGCCCATCCTGGTCGAGCTGGACGGCGACGTAAACGGCCACAAGTTCAGCGTGTCCG
GCGAGGGCGAGGGCGATGCCACCTACGGCAAGCTGACCCTGAAGTTCATCTGCACCACCGGCAAGCTGCC
CGTGCCCTGGCCCACCCTCGTGACCACCCTGACCTACGGCGTGCAGTGCTTCAGCCGCTACCCCGACCAC
ATGAAGCAGCACGACTTCTTCAAGTCCGCCATGCCCGAAGGCTACGTCCAGGAGCGCACCATCTTCTTCA
AGGACGACGGCAACTACAAGACCCGCGCCGAGGTGAAGTTCGAGGGCGACACCCTGGTGAACCGCATCGA
GCTGAAGGGCATCGACTTCAAGGAGGACGGCAACATCCTGGGGCACAAGCTGGAGTACAACTACAACAGC
CACAACGTCTATATCATGGCCGACAAGCAGAAGAACGGCATCAAGGTGAACTTCAAGATCCGCCACAACA
TCGAGGACGGCAGCGTGCAGCTCGCCGACCACTACCAGCAGAACACCCCCATCGGCGACGGCCCCGTGCT
GCTGCCCGACAACCACTACCTGAGCACCCAGTCCGCCCTGAGCAAAGACCCCAACGAGAAGCGCGATCAC
ATGGTCCTGCTGGAGTTCGTGACCGCCGCCGGGATCACTCTCGGCATGGACGAGCTGTACAAGTAATCTA
GAGCCTGCAGTCTCGAGGCATGCGGTACCAAGCTTGTCGAGAAGTACTAGAGGATCATAATCAGCCATAC
CACATTTGTAGAGGTTTTACTTGCTTTAAAAAACCTCCCACACCTCCCCCTGAACCTGAAACATAAAATG
AATGCAATTGTTGTTGTTAACTTGTTTATTGCAGCTTATAATGGTTACAAATAAAGCAATAGCATCACAA
ATTTCACAAATAAAGCATTTTTTTCACTGCATTCTAGTTGTGGTTTGTCCAAACTCATCAATGTATCTTA
TCATGTCTGGATCTGATCACTGCTTGAGCCTAGGAGATCCGAACCAGATAAGTGAAATCTAGTTCCAAAC
TATTTTGTCATTTTTAATTTTCGTATTAGCTTACGACGCTACACCCAGTTCCCATCTATTTTGTCACTCT
TCCCTAAATAATCCTTAAAAACTCCATTTCCACCCCTCCCAGTTCCCAACTATTTTGTCCGCCCACAGCG
GGGCATTTTTCTTCCTGTTATGTTTTTAATCAAACATCCTGCCAACTCCATGTGACAAACCGTCATCTTC
GGCTACTTTTTCTCTGTCACAGAATGAAAATTTTTCTGTCATCTCTTCGTTATTAATGTTTGTAATTGAC
TGAATATCAACGCTTATTT
